Addgene plasmid #56266: mIFP24-CAF1-C-10
Purpose: Localization: Chromatin Assembly Factor 1, Excitation: 683, Emission: 704
Depositing lab: Michael Davidson. Depositing organization: Florida State University, Tallahassee. Publication: A naturally monomeric infrared fluorescent protein for protein labeling in vivo. Yu D, Baird MA, Allen JR, Howe ES, Klassen MP, Reade A, Makhijani K, Song Y, Liu S, Murthy Z, Zhang SQ, Weiner OD, Kornberg TB, Jan YN, Davidson MW, Shu X. Nat Methods. 2015 Aug;12(8):763-765. doi: 10.1038/nmeth.3447. Epub 2015 Jun 22. PubMed 26098020.
Backbone
  Vector backbone: mIFP24-C1
  Backbone size w/o insert (bp): 4750
  Vector type: Mammalian Expression
  Selectable markers: Neomycin (select with G418)
Growth in bacteria
  Bacterial resistance: Kanamycin, 50 μg/mL
  Growth temperature: 37°C
  Growth strain: DH5alpha
  Copy number: High Copy
Gene/Insert
  Gene/Insert name: CAF1 (alt name: NM_013733.3)
  Species: M. musculus (mouse)
  Promoter: CMV
  Tag / fusion protein: mIFP24 (N terminal on backbone)
  Cloning method: Unknown
  Sequencing primers: 5′ CMV-F; 3′ SV40pA-R
Terms and licenses: Academic/Nonprofit Terms; Industry Terms
Depositor comments: . Excitation = 683; Emission = 704
How to cite: mIFP24-CAF1-C-10 was a gift from Michael Davidson (Addgene plasmid # 56266 ; http://n2t.net/addgene:56266 ; RRID:Addgene_56266)
