[The description below was written by a language model from this plasmid's Addgene catalogue record and pLannotate feature annotations shown in this document.]
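Description:
mIFP24-CAF1-C-10 is a mammalian expression plasmid built on the mIFP24-C1 backbone, a C1-style fusion vector in which the fluorescent protein sits upstream of the cloning site. It encodes mouse Chaf1a, the large (p150) subunit of chromatin assembly factor 1, fused at its N-terminus to the monomeric near-infrared fluorescent protein mIFP. The sequenced plasmid is 7,728 nt. Expression is driven by the human cytomegalovirus immediate-early enhancer and promoter. The mIFP coding region is followed after a short linker interval by the Chaf1a open reading frame, and the transcript is terminated by an SV40 polyadenylation signal. mIFP is derived from a Bradyrhizobium bacteriophytochrome and needs the cofactor biliverdin to fluoresce. The record gives its excitation and emission maxima as 683 and 704 nm.

The plasmid is propagated in E. coli at high copy from a ColE1/pUC-type origin. A single Tn5 aminoglycoside phosphotransferase gene (NeoR/KanR) provides both selections. It is expressed from a bacterial bla promoter for kanamycin resistance, and from the SV40 early promoter, with an HSV TK polyadenylation signal, for G418 selection of transfected mammalian cells. The SV40 origin embedded in that promoter region can support episomal replication in cells that express large T antigen, and an f1 origin permits single-stranded DNA production. The short large T antigen, ble and bGH poly(A) annotations are small fragment matches in the backbone rather than functional elements.

CAF-1 deposits newly synthesized histones H3 and H4 onto replicating and repaired DNA. The fusion therefore serves as a far-red localization marker for imaging this complex in cells, and it was deposited as part of the characterization of mIFP as a protein-labelling tag.
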