Features (pLannotate 1.2.2; 17 found; start..end, strand, type, name):
      1..304     +  enhancer       CMV enhancer: human cytomegalovirus immediate early enhancer
    305..508     +  promoter       CMV promoter: human cytomegalovirus (CMV) immediate early promoter
    553..1512    +  CDS            mIFP: mIFP is a basic (constitutively fluorescent) near ir fluorescent protein published in 2015, derived from Bradyrhizobium sp.. It has very low acid sensitivity. It requires the cofactor biliverdin for fluorescence.
   1615..4344    +  CDS            Chaf1a: CAF1A_MOUSE - Also known as Caip150. Experimental evidence at protein level: Swiss-Prot protein existence level 1. Core component of the CAF-1 complex, a complex that is thought to mediate chromatin assembly in DNA replication and DNA repair. Assembles histone octamers onto replicating DNA in vitro. CAF-1 performs the first step of the nucleosome assembly process, bringing newly synthesized histones H3 and H4 to replicating DNA; histones H2A/H2B can bind to this chromatin precursor subsequent to DNA replication to complete the histone octamer. It may play a role in heterochromatin maintenance
   4370..4454    +  CDS            large T antigen (fragment): large T antigen from SV40 (simian virus 40)
   4477..4598    +  polyA_signal   SV40 poly(A) signal: SV40 polyadenylation signal
   4632..5060    -  rep_origin     f1 ori (sequence partly withheld): f1 bacteriophage origin of replication; arrow indicates direction of (+) strand synthesis
   5087..5191    +  promoter       AmpR promoter: bla
   5234..5305    +  promoter       SV40 promoter (fragment): SV40 enhancer and early promoter
   5306..5377    +  promoter       SV40 promoter (fragment): SV40 enhancer and early promoter
   5381..5515    +  rep_origin     SV40 ori: SV40 origin of replication
   5564..6358    +  CDS            NeoR/KanR: aminoglycoside phosphotransferase from Tn5; aph(3')-II (or nptII); confers resistance to neomycin, kanamycin, and G418 (Geneticin®)
   6379..6531    +  CDS            ble (fragment): BLE_KLEPN - Experimental evidence at protein level: Swiss-Prot protein existence level 1. Binding protein with a strong affinity to the bleomycin family of antibiotics. Binds to CL990; an antimitotic-antibiotic compound. From Klebsiella pneumoniae.
   6590..6637    +  polyA_signal   HSV TK poly(A) signal: herpes simplex virus thymidine kinase polyadenylation signal (Cole and Stacy, 1985)
   6728..6744    -  polyA_signal   bGH poly(A) signal (fragment): bovine growth hormone polyadenylation signal
   6966..7554    +  rep_origin     ori: high-copy-number ColE1/pMB1/pBR322/pUC origin of replication
   7669..7728    +  enhancer       CMV enhancer (fragment): human cytomegalovirus immediate early enhancer
>Addgene plasmid #56266 | mIFP24-CAF1-C-10 | addgene full sequence | sequence record 227537 | Addgene NGS Result
CGTTACATAACTTACGGTAAATGGCCCGCCTGGCTGACCGCCCAACGACCCCCGCCCATTGACGTCAATA
ATGACGTATGTTCCCATAGTAACGCCAATAGGGACTTTCCATTGACGTCAATGGGTGGAGTATTTACGGT
AAACTGCCCACTTGGCAGTACATCAAGTGTATCATATGCCAAGTACGCCCCCTATTGACGTCAATGACGG
TAAATGGCCCGCCTGGCATTATGCCCAGTACATGACCTTATGGGACTTTCCTACTTGGCAGTACATCTAC
GTATTAGTCATCGCTATTACCATGGTGATGCGGTTTTGGCAGTACATCAATGGGCGTGGATAGCGGTTTG
ACTCACGGGGATTTCCAAGTCTCCACCCCATTGACGTCAATGGGAGTTTGTTTTGGCACCAAAATCAACG
GGACTTTCCAAAATGTCGTAACAACTCCGCCCCATTGACGCAAATGGGCGGTAGGCGTGTACGGTGGGAG
GTCTATATAAGCAGAGCTGGTTTAGTGAACCGTCAGATCCGCTAGCGCTACCGGTCGCCACCATGTCGGT
ACCGCTGACTACCTCAGCATTCGGCCACGCGTTTCTGGCTAACTGTGAACGCGAGCAGATCCACCTGGCG
GGCTCCATTCAGCCGCACGGTATCCTGCTGGCTGTGAAAGAGCCGGACAACGTGGTGATCCAGGCTTCTA
TTAACGCTGCGGAGTTCCTGAACACCAACTCTGTTGTTGGCCGTCCGCTGCGTGACCTGGGCGGCGATCT
GCCTTTGCAGATCCTGCCGCACCTGAACGGCCCGCTGCACCTGGCTCCGATGACCCTGCGTTGTACCGTG
GGTTCTCCGCCGCGTCGTGTGGACTGTACCATTCATCGTCCGTCTAACGGCGGCCTGATCGTAGAACTGG
AACCAGCAACCAAGACCACTAACATTGCGCCGGCTCTGGACGGTGCGTTTCATCGTATCACTTCTTCATC
CTCCCTGATGGGCCTGTGTGACGAAACCGCGACTATTATCCGTGAGATTACTGGCTACGACCGTGTGATG
GTAGTACGTTTCGATGAAGAGGGTAATGGCGAAATTCTGTCCGAACGTCGTCGTGCGGACCTGGAAGCGT
TCCTGGGTAACCGCTACCCGGCGTCTACTATTCCGCAGATCGCTCGTCGCCTGTACGAACATAACCGTGT
TCGCCTGCTGGTAGATGTGAACTATACTCCGGTTCCGCTACAGCCGCGCATCAGCCCGCTGAACGGTCGT
GATCTGGATATGTCCCTGTCTTGCCTGCGCTCTATGTCCCCGATCCACCAGAAATACATGCAGGACATGG
GCGTTGGCGCGACCCTGGTTTGCTCTCTGATGGTGTCTGGTCGTCTGTGGGGTCTGATCGCTTGCCACCA
CTACGAACCGCGCTTCGTTCCGTTCCACATTCGCGCTGCTGGCGAAGCGCTGGCGGAAACTTGTGCGATC
CGCATCGCGACGCTGGAGAGCTTTGCACAGTCTCAGTCCAAAGGTGGCGGAAGCGGCGGCGGAAGCGGTG
GCGGAAGTGGTGGCGGAAGCGGCGGCGGAAGCGGTGGCGGAAGTTCCGGACTCAGATCTGGCAGCGGTGG
AGGCTTGGAGGAGCCGGAGGCCGCGACGCGGACAGCCGCGGCCGTGGATTGCAAAGACAGACCCGGGTTC
CCAGTGAAGAGGTTAATACAAGCCCGCTTGCCCTTCAAACGCCTGAACCTTGTTCCCAAGGAGAAAGTTG
AGGAAGACACATCACCAAAAGCAGCTGTGGAAAGCAAAGTCCCGGATCTACAATTGTCTTTGGGCACTTT
TGAAAGCCAGTGTCACACAGGCTCTCACGTAGGCTTGAGTACAAAGTTGGTCGGTGGCCAGGGCCCCATT
GATAGCTTCTTGAGGGCAACAATCAAGCCAGTACCGAGTGTGGTCATTATCGACCTGACGGAGAACTGCA
GTGACATTCCAGACAGCCCTGAGGGCCACAGTGAACTAAGTCCTGACACTGCTGGTGTGGTCACCACAGT
GGAAGGAGCTGCCAAGCAGCAGGAGCACTCTGCAGCAGAGCTGTGTCTCCTAGAGACCCCTTCAGACATC
ACTTGTCACATGGAAGAGGAGCCTGGGAGTCCAGGAGACCCAAAGAGGACGGGTGACTGTCAGGCTGGTT
CACTACAGAGCTGTCCGGAGCTGACCCCAGGTTCTAGGACATGCCCCACCAAGGAGTTATCAAGCTGGAG
CAAGGCAGGGGATCTCCTATTTATAGAGAAAGTGCCTGTGGTGGTGCTAGAGGACATCCTGGCCACTAAG
CCCTCCATTGCCTCTCTTCCCATGATGTCCCTGGATAGGAGTGTCACTTCAGAGAGTGAAATACTGGAGT
CCTGCCCCGAGGATGACTCCATACTGAGCCACTCCTCCACCAACTCCTCTTCTCCAACCAGCTCTCCTGA
GGGACCATCCACACCCCCAGAACATCGGGGTGGGAGAAGCTCCCCCTCCACCCCAGCCTGCAGAGTTGCC
AAGAACTTTGTCAAAGGCTCCACAGAGAAGGGCAGGAGCAAACTGCACAGAGATAGAGAACAGCAGAGGG
AAGAGAAGGAAAAGCTGAGGGAAGAGATACGACGAGCCAAGGAGGAGGCACGGAAGAAGAAGGAGGAGGA
GAAGGAGCTGAAGGAAAAGGAGCGGAGGGAAAAGCGGGAGAAAGATGAGAAGGAGAAGGCGGAGAAGCAG
CGGCTAAAGGAGGAAAAACGCAAGGAGCGGCAGGAAGCTCTGGAGGCTAAACTGGAGGAGAAGAGGAAGA
AGGAGGAAGAGAAGCGGTTACGGGAGGAAGAGAAGCGGTTACGGGAAGAAGAGAAGCGCATTAAGGCAGA
AAAGGCAGAGATCACTCGATTCTTCCAGAAACCGAAGACTCCGCAGGCTCCCAAGACCCTGGCCGGTTCC
TGTGGTAAGTTTGCCCCCTTTGAAATCAAAGAACACATGGTGCTGGCTCCACGGTGCCGAGCTGCCTTGG
ATCAAGACCTGTGCGATCAGCTGGACCAGCTCCTGCAGCAGCAGAGTGTGGCAAGCACCTTCCTCAGTGA
CCTAAAAAGCCGGCTGCCCTTGAGATCGGGGCCCACCCGGGTCTGTGGCCATGACACAGACATCATGAAC
AGGGATGTGGTCATTGTGGAGAGCAGCAAGGTGGACGGTGTGTCTGAAAGGAAGAAGTTTGGCCGCATGA
AGCTTCTGCAGTTCTCAGAGAACCACCGGCCAGCATACTGGGGGACGTGGAACAAGAAGACAGCCATCAT
CCGCCCCCGGAACCCCTGGGCCCAGGACAAAGACCTTCTTGACTATGAGGTAGACAGTGACGATGAGTGG
GAAGAGGAGGAACCTGGGGAGTCTTTGTCCCACAGTGAGGGGGATGAGGATGACGATGTGGGGGAAGATG
AGGATGAGGACGATGGCTTCTTTGTGCCCCATGGGTACTTATCTGAAGATGAAGGCGTGACTGAGGAGTG
TGCAGACCCTGAGAACCACAAAGTACACCAGAAGCTGAAGGCCAAGGAGTGGGATGAGCTCCTAGCCAAG
GGCAAGCGCTTTCGTGTGCTGCAGCCTGTGCACGTGGGATGTGTATGGGCATCAGAGGCAGCCAACTGCA
CGAGTTCCGACTTGAAGCTGCTGCAGCAGTTCACTGCATGCCTGCTGGATGTGGCATCCCCTGATGAGCC
AGAACCCGGGGCCTCCAGGAGGGAAAAGAGGGACCAGCATATCCTGGCCCAGTTGCTTCCGCTGCTACAT
GGCAATGTGAATGGGAGCAAGGTGATCATCCATGAATTCCAGGAGCAATGCCGCAGGGGCCTGCTGACCC
TTCCAAGTCCCACCCCACACCTGCAGATGCCCAACTTGGAGGATGCTGTTGCTGTGCCATCCAAGGCCAG
GCTGAAGCGCCTTATCTCTGAGAACTCTGCCTATGAGAAGCGGCCCAACTTCCGTATGTGCTGGTATGTG
CACCCAGAGGTGCTCAAGAGCTTTGGCCAGGAGTGCCTGCCAGTGCCCTGCCAGTGGACCTACATCACCA
CCATGCCCTCAGCACCCAGGGAAGACAGTGGCAGTGCTTCTACTGAGGGGCCTGGCCAGAGCACACCTAT
GCTACTCAAGCGGAAGCCAGCGGCCACCATGTGCATCACGCAGTTTATGAAGAAGCGGCGCTATGATGGA
CAGGTTGGGTCTGGGGACATGGATGGCTTCCAGGCAGACACAGAAGAGGATGAAGAGGATGACACAGACT
GTATGATCATAGATGTGCCAGATGTTGGGAGTGACGTGTCAGAAGCTCCCATACCTGCTCCCACACTTTG
CAAGTGAGGATCCACCGGATCTAGATAACTGATCATAATCAGCCATACCACATTTGTAGAGGTTTTACTT
GCTTTAAAAAACCTCCCACACCTCCCCCTGAACCTGAAACATAAAATGAATGCAATTGTTGTTGTTAACT
TGTTTATTGCAGCTTATAATGGTTACAAATAAAGCAATAGCATCACAAATTTCACAAATAAAGCATTTTT
TTCACTGCATTCTAGTTGTGGTTTGTCCAAACTCATCAATGTATCTTAACGCGTAAATTGTAAGCGTTAA
TATTTTGTTAAAATTCGCGTTAAATTTTTGTTAAATCAGCTCATTTTTTAACCAATAGGCCGAAATCGGC
AAAATCCCTTATAAATCAAAAGAATAGACCGAGATAGGGT
[37 nt withheld, positions 4731-4767]
AAAGAACGTGGACTCCAACGTCAAAGG
[49 nt withheld, positions 4795-4843]
T
[91 nt withheld, positions 4845-4935]
G
[124 nt withheld, positions 4937-5060]
CAGGTGGCACTTTTCGGGGAAATGTGCGCGGAACCCCTATTTGTTTATTTTTCTAAATACATTCAAATAT
GTATCCGCTCATGAGACAATAACCCTGATAAATGCTTCAATAATATTGAAAAAGGAAGAGTCCTGAGGCG
GAAAGAACCAGCTGTGGAATGTGTGTCAGTTAGGGTGTGGAAAGTCCCCAGGCTCCCCAGCAGGCAGAAG
TATGCAAAGCATGCATCTCAATTAGTCAGCAACCAGGTGTGGAAAGTCCCCAGGCTCCCCAGCAGGCAGA
AGTATGCAAAGCATGCATCTCAATTAGTCAGCAACCATAGTCCCGCCCCTAACTCCGCCCAGTTCCGCCC
ATTCTCCGCCCCATGGCTGACTAATTTTTTTTATTTATGCAGAGGCCGAGGCCGCCTCGGCCTCTGAGCT
ATTCCAGAAGTAGTGAGGAGGCTTTTTTGGAGGCCTAGGCTTTTGCAAAGATCGATCAAGAGACAGGATG
AGGATCGTTTCGCATGATTGAACAAGATGGATTGCACGCAGGTTCTCCGGCCGCTTGGGTGGAGAGGCTA
TTCGGCTATGACTGGGCACAACAGACAATCGGCTGCTCTGATGCCGCCGTGTTCCGGCTGTCAGCGCAGG
GGCGCCCGGTTCTTTTTGTCAAGACCGACCTGTCCGGTGCCCTGAATGAACTGCAAGACGAGGCAGCGCG
GCTATCGTGGCTGGCCACGACGGGCGTTCCTTGCGCAGCTGTGCTCGACGTTGTCACTGAAGCGGGAAGG
GACTGGCTGCTATTGGGCGAAGTGCCGGGGCAGGATCTCCTGTCATCTCACCTTGCTCCTGCCGAGAAAG
TATCCATCATGGCTGATGCAATGCGGCGGCTGCATACGCTTGATCCGGCTACCTGCCCATTCGACCACCA
AGCGAAACATCGCATCGAGCGAGCACGTACTCGGATGGAAGCCGGTCTTGTCGATCAGGATGATCTGGAC
GAAGAGCATCAGGGGCTCGCGCCAGCCGAACTGTTCGCCAGGCTCAAGGCGAGCATGCCCGACGGCGAGG
ATCTCGTCGTGACCCATGGCGATGCCTGCTTGCCGAATATCATGGTGGAAAATGGCCGCTTTTCTGGATT
CATCGACTGTGGCCGGCTGGGTGTGGCGGACCGCTATCAGGACATAGCGTTGGCTACCCGTGATATTGCT
GAAGAGCTTGGCGGCGAATGGGCTGACCGCTTCCTCGTGCTTTACGGTATCGCCGCTCCCGATTCGCAGC
GCATCGCCTTCTATCGCCTTCTTGACGAGTTCTTCTGAGCGGGACTCTGGGGTTCGAAATGACCGACCAA
GCGACGCCCAACCTGCCATCACGAGATTTCGATTCCACCGCCGCCTTCTATGAAAGGTTGGGCTTCGGAA
TCGTTTTCCGGGACGCCGGCTGGATGATCCTCCAGCGCGGGGATCTCATGCTGGAGTTCTTCGCCCACCC
TAGGGGGAGGCTAACTGAAACACGGAAGGAGACAATACCGGAAGGAACCCGCGCTATGACGGCAATAAAA
AGACAGAATAAAACGCACGGTGTTGGGTCGTTTGTTCATAAACGCGGGGTTCGGTCCCAGGGCTGGCACT
CTGTCGATACCCCACCGAGACCCCATTGGGGCCAATACGCCCGCGTTTCTTCCTTTTCCCCACCCCACCC
CCCAAGTTCGGGTGAAGGCCCAGGGCTCGCAGCCAACGTCGGGGCGGCAGGCCCTGCCATAGCCTCAGGT
TACTCATATATACTTTAGATTGATTTAAAACTTCATTTTTAATTTAAAAGGATCTAGGTGAAGATCCTTT
TTGATAATCTCATGACCAAAATCCCTTAACGTGAGTTTTCGTTCCACTGAGCGTCAGACCCCGTAGAAAA
GATCAAAGGATCTTCTTGAGATCCTTTTTTTCTGCGCGTAATCTGCTGCTTGCAAACAAAAAAACCACCG
CTACCAGCGGTGGTTTGTTTGCCGGATCAAGAGCTACCAACTCTTTTTCCGAAGGTAACTGGCTTCAGCA
GAGCGCAGATACCAAATACTGTTCTTCTAGTGTAGCCGTAGTTAGGCCACCACTTCAAGAACTCTGTAGC
ACCGCCTACATACCTCGCTCTGCTAATCCTGTTACCAGTGGCTGCTGCCAGTGGCGATAAGTCGTGTCTT
ACCGGGTTGGACTCAAGACGATAGTTACCGGATAAGGCGCAGCGGTCGGGCTGAACGGGGGGTTCGTGCA
CACAGCCCAGCTTGGAGCGAACGACCTACACCGAACTGAGATACCTACAGCGTGAGCTATGAGAAAGCGC
CACGCTTCCCGAAGGGAGAAAGGCGGACAGGTATCCGGTAAGCGGCAGGGTCGGAACAGGAGAGCGCACG
AGGGAGCTTCCAGGGGGAAACGCCTGGTATCTTTATAGTCCTGTCGGGTTTCGCCACCTCTGACTTGAGC
GTCGATTTTTGTGATGCTCGTCAGGGGGGCGGAGCCTATGGAAAAACGCCAGCAACGCGGCCTTTTTACG
GTTCCTGGCCTTTTGCTGGCCTTTTGCTCACATGTTCTTTCCTGCGTTATCCCCTGATTCTGTGGATAAC
CGTATTACCGCCATGCATTAGTTATTAATAGTAATCAATTACGGGGTCATTAGTTCATAGCCCATATATG
GAGTTCCG
